Addgene plasmid #238186: pRCA893 - pBA904 Puro-T2A-BFP KLF5 g1 CRISPRa guide guide (pRCA594 backbone) 666
Purpose: Lentiviral CRISPR guide vector expressing a KLF5 sgRNA with cs1 incorporated in the loop of the sgRNA constant region for 10X Direct Capture
Depositing lab: Thomas Norman. Depositing organization: Memorial Sloan-Kettering Cancer Center. Publication: Comprehensive transcription factor perturbations recapitulate fibroblast transcriptional states. Southard KM, Ardy RC, Tang A, O'Sullivan DD, Metzner E, Guruvayurappan K, Norman TM. Nat Genet. 2025 Aug 6. doi: 10.1038/s41588-025-02284-1. PubMed 40770575.
Backbone
  Vector backbone: pRCA594
  Vector type: Lentiviral, CRISPR
  Selectable markers: Puromycin
Growth in bacteria
  Bacterial resistance: Ampicillin, 100 μg/mL
  Growth temperature: 30°C
  Growth strain: NEB Stable
  Copy number: Unknown
Gene/Insert
  Gene/Insert name: KLF5 sgRNA CRISPRa
  gRNA/shRNA sequence: GAAGTTGTGTACAAACTGCG
  Species: H. sapiens (human), Synthetic
  Entrez Gene: KLF5 (a.k.a. BTEB2, CKLF, IKLF)
  Tag / fusion protein: mTagBFP2 (C terminal on backbone)
  Cloning method: Restriction Enzyme; 5′ cloning site Unknown (unknown if destroyed)
Terms and licenses: Academic/Nonprofit Terms; Industry Terms: Not Available to Industry
Depositor comments: Please visit https://doi.org/10.1101/2024.07.31.606073 for bioRxiv preprint.
How to cite: pRCA893 - pBA904 Puro-T2A-BFP KLF5 g1 CRISPRa guide guide (pRCA594 backbone) 666 was a gift from Thomas Norman (Addgene plasmid # 238186 ; http://n2t.net/addgene:238186 ; RRID:Addgene_238186)
