[The description below was written by a language model from this plasmid's Addgene catalogue record and pLannotate feature annotations shown in this document.]
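Description:
pRCA893 is an 8.9 kb lentiviral CRISPR guide vector, built on the pRCA594 backbone (a pBA904-type Puro-T2A-BFP design), that delivers a single guide RNA targeting human KLF5 for CRISPR activation. In bacteria it is propagated through a high-copy ColE1/pUC-type origin and selected with ampicillin via the β-lactamase gene. The viral portion is a typical HIV-1-derived transfer cassette. A CMV enhancer/promoter drives a truncated 5' LTR for genomic RNA production in packaging cells, followed by the Ψ packaging signal with a gag fragment, the RRE for Rev-dependent nuclear export, the cPPT/CTS, a WPRE to boost transcript stability and expression, and a truncated 3' LTR.

The payload has two parts. Upstream, the annotation picks up only fragments of the S. pyogenes tracrRNA/guide scaffold. This fits the stated design, in which capture sequence 1 (cs1) is inserted into a loop of the sgRNA constant region so that the guide can be read directly by 10x Direct Capture in single-cell RNA sequencing. The promoter driving the sgRNA is not annotated in the feature table and is not stated in the record. Downstream, an EF-1α promoter expresses puromycin N-acetyltransferase and mTagBFP2, linked by a T2A peptide according to the construct name, which allows drug selection and blue-fluorescence tracking of transduced cells. Two loxP sites flank the region spanning the guide scaffold and marker cassette, although the record does not say what they are intended for. The vector carries no Cas9 or activator, so it presumably requires cells that supply the CRISPRa machinery separately. It comes from a study of transcription factor perturbations and fibroblast transcriptional states.
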