Features (pLannotate 1.2.2; 24 found; start..end, strand, type, name):
    213..1073    -  CDS            AmpR: β-lactamase; bla; confers resistance to ampicillin, carbenicillin, and related antibiotics
   1074..1178    -  promoter       AmpR promoter: bla
   1237..1289    -  misc_feature   bom (fragment): basis of mobility region from pBR322
   1444..1823    +  enhancer       CMV enhancer: human cytomegalovirus immediate early enhancer
   1824..2023    +  promoter       CMV promoter: human cytomegalovirus (CMV) immediate early promoter
   2041..2221    +  LTR            5' LTR (truncated): truncated 5' long terminal repeat (LTR) from HIV-1
   2268..2393    +  misc_feature   HIV-1 Ψ: packaging signal of human immunodeficiency virus type 1
   2377..2715    +  CDS            HIV-1 gag (fragment): gag protein from human immunodeficiency virus 1; gag
   2890..3123    +  misc_feature   RRE: The Rev response element (RRE) of HIV-1 allows for Rev-dependent mRNA export from the nucleus to the cytoplasm.
   3500..3600    +  CDS            Rev (fragment): human immunodeficiency virus 1 (HIV-1) Rev protein; rev; enhances nuclear export of unspliced and incompletely spliced viral mRNAs
   3650..3767    +  misc_feature   cPPT/CTS: central polypurine tract and central termination sequence of HIV-1
   4020..4053    +  protein_bind   loxP: Cre-mediated recombination occurs in the 8-bp core sequence (GCATACAT). Cre recombinase
   4178..4222    +  misc_RNA       tracrRNA (fragment): trans-activating CRISPR RNA for the Streptococcus pyogenes CRISPR/Cas9 system
   4252..4271    +  misc_RNA       gRNA scaffold (fragment): guide RNA scaffold for the Streptococcus pyogenes CRISPR/Cas9 system
   4336..5507    +  promoter       EF-1α promoter: strong constitutive promoter for human elongation factor EF-1α
   5519..6115    +  CDS            PuroR: puromycin N-acetyltransferase; pac from Streptomyces alboniger; confers resistance to puromycin
   6191..6901    +  CDS            mTagBFP2: mTagBFP2 is a basic (constitutively fluorescent) blue fluorescent protein published in 2011, derived from Entacmaea quadricolor. It is reported to be a very rapidly-maturing monomer with very low acid sensitivity.
   6924..6957    +  protein_bind   loxP: Cre-mediated recombination occurs in the 8-bp core sequence (GCATACAT). Cre recombinase
   6990..7013    +  misc_feature   MCS (fragment): pBluescript multiple cloning site
   7013..7601    +  misc_feature   WPRE: woodchuck hepatitis virus posttranscriptional regulatory element
   7602..7621    +  misc_feature   MCS (fragment): pBluescript multiple cloning site
   7623..8123    +  CDS            nef (fragment): NEF_HV1LA - Experimental evidence at protein level: Swiss-Prot protein existence level 1. Extracellular Nef protein targets CD4(+) T-lymphocytes for apoptosis by interacting with CXCR4 surface receptors. From Human immunodeficiency virus type 1 group M subtype B (isolate Lai) (HIV-1).
   8130..8310    +  LTR            5' LTR (truncated): truncated 5' long terminal repeat (LTR) from HIV-1
   8372..42      -  rep_origin     ori (across the origin): high-copy-number ColE1/pMB1/pBR322/pUC origin of replication
>Addgene plasmid #238186 | pRCA893 - pBA904 Puro-T2A-BFP KLF5 g1 CRISPRa guide guide (pRCA594 backbone) 666 | addgene full sequence | sequence record 476349 | Addgene NGS Result
GTTTGCAAGCAGCAGATTACGCGCAGAAAAAAAGGATCTCAAGAAGATCCTTTGATCTTTTCTACGGGGT
CTGACGCTCAGTGGAACGAAAACTCACGTTAAGGGATTTTGGTCATGAGATTATCAAAAAGGATCTTCAC
CTAGATCCTTTTAAATTAAAAATGAAGTTTTAAATCAATCTAAAGTATATATGAGTAAACTTGGTCTGAC
AGTTACCAATGCTTAATCAGTGAGGCACCTATCTCAGCGATCTGTCTATTTCGTTCATCCATAGTTGCCT
GACTCCCCGTCGTGTAGATAACTACGATACGGGAGGGCTTACCATCTGGCCCCAGTGCTGCAATGATACC
GCGAGACCCACGCTCACCGGCTCCAGATTTATCAGCAATAAACCAGCCAGCCGGAAGGGCCGAGCGCAGA
AGTGGTCCTGCAACTTTATCCGCCTCCATCCAGTCTATTAATTGTTGCCGGGAAGCTAGAGTAAGTAGTT
CGCCAGTTAATAGTTTGCGCAACGTTGTTGCCATTGCTACAGGCATCGTGGTGTCACGCTCGTCGTTTGG
TATGGCTTCATTCAGCTCCGGTTCCCAACGATCAAGGCGAGTTACATGATCCCCCATGTTGTGCAAAAAA
GCGGTTAGCTCCTTCGGTCCTCCGATCGTTGTCAGAAGTAAGTTGGCCGCAGTGTTATCACTCATGGTTA
TGGCAGCACTGCATAATTCTCTTACTGTCATGCCATCCGTAAGATGCTTTTCTGTGACTGGTGAGTACTC
AACCAAGTCATTCTGAGAATAGTGTATGCGGCGACCGAGTTGCTCTTGCCCGGCGTCAATACGGGATAAT
ACCGCGCCACATAGCAGAACTTTAAAAGTGCTCATCATTGGAAAACGTTCTTCGGGGCGAAAACTCTCAA
GGATCTTACCGCTGTTGAGATCCAGTTCGATGTAACCCACTCGTGCACCCAACTGATCTTCAGCATCTTT
TACTTTCACCAGCGTTTCTGGGTGAGCAAAAACAGGAAGGCAAAATGCCGCAAAAAAGGGAATAAGGGCG
ACACGGAAATGTTGAATACTCATACTCTTCCTTTTTCAATATTATTGAAGCATTTATCAGGGTTATTGTC
TCATGAGCGGATACATATTTGAATGTATTTAGAAAAATAAACAAATAGGGGTTCCGCGCACATTTCCCCG
AAAAGTGCCACCTGACGTCGACGGATCGGGAGATCTCCCGATCCCCTATGGTGCACTCTCAGTACAATCT
GCTCTGATGCCGCATAGTTAAGCCAGTATCTGCTCCCTGCTTGTGTGTTGGAGGTCGCTGAGTAGTGCGC
GAGCAAAATTTAAGCTACAACAAGGCAAGGCTTGACCGACAATTGCATGAAGAATCTGCTTAGGGTTAGG
CGTTTTGCGCTGCTTCGCGATGTACGGGCCAGATATACGCGTTGACATTGATTATTGACTAGTTATTAAT
AGTAATCAATTACGGGGTCATTAGTTCATAGCCCATATATGGAGTTCCGCGTTACATAACTTACGGTAAA
TGGCCCGCCTGGCTGACCGCCCAACGACCCCCGCCCATTGACGTCAATAATGACGTATGTTCCCATAGTA
ACGCCAATAGGGACTTTCCATTGACGTCAATGGGTGGAGTATTTACGGTAAACTGCCCACTTGGCAGTAC
ATCAAGTGTATCATATGCCAAGTACGCCCCCTATTGACGTCAATGACGGTAAATGGCCCGCCTGGCATTA
TGCCCAGTACATGACCTTATGGGACTTTCCTACTTGGCAGTACATCTACGTATTAGTCATCGCTATTACC
ATGGTGATGCGGTTTTGGCAGTACATCAATGGGCGTGGATAGCGGTTTGACTCACGGGGATTTCCAAGTC
TCCACCCCATTGACGTCAATGGGAGTTTGTTTTGGCACCAAAATCAACGGGACTTTCCAAAATGTCGTAA
CAACTCCGCCCCATTGACGCAAATGGGCGGTAGGCGTGTACGGTGGGAGGTCTATATAAGCAGCGCGTTT
TGCCTGTACTGGGTCTCTCTGGTTAGACCAGATCTGAGCCTGGGAGCTCTCTGGCTAACTAGGGAACCCA
CTGCTTAAGCCTCAATAAAGCTTGCCTTGAGTGCTTCAAGTAGTGTGTGCCCGTCTGTTGTGTGACTCTG
GTAACTAGAGATCCCTCAGACCCTTTTAGTCAGTGTGGAAAATCTCTAGCAGTGGCGCCCGAACAGGGAC
TTGAAAGCGAAAGGGAAACCAGAGGAGCTCTCTCGACGCAGGACTCGGCTTGCTGAAGCGCGCACGGCAA
GAGGCGAGGGGCGGCGACTGGTGAGTACGCCAAAAATTTTGACTAGCGGAGGCTAGAAGGAGAGAGATGG
GTGCGAGAGCGTCAGTATTAAGCGGGGGAGAATTAGATCGCGATGGGAAAAAATTCGGTTAAGGCCAGGG
GGAAAGAAAAAATATAAATTAAAACATATAGTATGGGCAAGCAGGGAGCTAGAACGATTCGCAGTTAATC
CTGGCCTGTTAGAAACATCAGAAGGCTGTAGACAAATACTGGGACAGCTACAACCATCCCTTCAGACAGG
ATCAGAAGAACTTAGATCATTATATAATACAGTAGCAACCCTCTATTGTGTGCATCAAAGGATAGAGATA
AAAGACACCAAGGAAGCTTTAGACAAGATAGAGGAAGAGCAAAACAAAAGTAAGACCACCGCACAGCAAG
CGGCCGGCCGCTGATCTTCAGACCTGGAGGAGGAGATATGAGGGACAATTGGAGAAGTGAATTATATAAA
TATAAAGTAGTAAAAATTGAACCATTAGGAGTAGCACCCACCAAGGCAAAGAGAAGAGTGGTGCAGAGAG
AAAAAAGAGCAGTGGGAATAGGAGCTTTGTTCCTTGGGTTCTTGGGAGCAGCAGGAAGCACTATGGGCGC
AGCGTCAATGACGCTGACGGTACAGGCCAGACAATTATTGTCTGGTATAGTGCAGCAGCAGAACAATTTG
CTGAGGGCTATTGAGGCGCAACAGCATCTGTTGCAACTCACAGTCTGGGGCATCAAGCAGCTCCAGGCAA
GAATCCTGGCTGTGGAAAGATACCTAAAGGATCAACAGCTCCTGGGGATTTGGGGTTGCTCTGGAAAACT
CATTTGCACCACTGCTGTGCCTTGGAATGCTAGTTGGAGTAATAAATCTCTGGAACAGATTTGGAATCAC
ACGACCTGGATGGAGTGGGACAGAGAAATTAACAATTACACAAGCTTAATACACTCCTTAATTGAAGAAT
CGCAAAACCAGCAAGAAAAGAATGAACAAGAATTATTGGAATTAGATAAATGGGCAAGTTTGTGGAATTG
GTTTAACATAACAAATTGGCTGTGGTATATAAAATTATTCATAATGATAGTAGGAGGCTTGGTAGGTTTA
AGAATAGTTTTTGCTGTACTTTCTATAGTGAATAGAGTTAGGCAGGGATATTCACCATTATCGTTTCAGA
CCCACCTCCCAACCCCGAGGGGACCCGACAGGCCCGAAGGAATAGAAGAAGAAGGTGGAGAGAGAGACAG
AGACAGATCCATTCGATTAGTGAACGGATCGGCACTGCGTGCGCCAATTCTGCAGACAAATGGCAGTATT
CATCCACAATTTTAAAAGAAAAGGGGGGATTGGGGGGTACAGTGCAGGGGAAAGAATAGTAGACATAATA
GCAACAGACATACAAACTAAAGAATTACAAAAACAAATTACAAAAATTCAAAATTTTCGGGTTTATTACA
GGGACAGCAGAGATCCAGTTTGGTTAGTACCGGGCCCGCTCTAGAGATCCGACGCGCCATCTCTAGGCCC
GCGCCGGCCCCCTCGCACGGACTTGTGGGAGAAGCTCGGCTACTCCCCTGCCCCGGTTAATTTGCATATA
ATATTTCCTAGTAACTATAGAGGCTTAATGTGCGATAAAAGACAGATAATCTGTTCTTTTTAATACTAGC
TACATTTTACATGATAGGCTTGGATTTCTATAACTTCGTATAGCATACATTATACGAAGTTATAAACAGC
ACAAAAGGAAACTCACCCTAACTGTAAAGTAATTGTGTGTTTTGAGACTATAAGTATCCCTTGGAGAACC
ACCTTGTTGGAAGTTGTGTACAAACTGCGGTTTAAGAGCTAAGCTGGAAACAGCATAGCAAGTTTAAATA
AGGCTAGTCCGTTATCAACTTGGCCGCTTTAAGGCCGGTCCTAGCAAGGCCAAGTGGCACCGAGTCGGTG
CTTTTTTTCTCGAGTACTAGGATCCATTAGGCGGCCGCGTGGATAACCGTATTACCGCCATGCATGTGCC
CGTCAGTGGGCAGAGCGCACATCGCCCACAGTCCCCGAGAAGTTGGGGGGAGGGGTCGGCAATTGAACCG
GTGCCTAGAGAAGGTGGCGCGGGGTAAACTGGGAAAGTGATGTCGTGTACTGGCTCCGCCTTTTTCCCGA
GGGTGGGGGAGAACCGTATATAAGTGCAGTAGTCGCCGTGAACGTTCTTTTTCGCAACGGGTTTGCCGCC
AGAACACAGGTAAGTGCCGTGTGTGGTTCCCGCGGGCCTGGCCTCTTTACGGGTTATGGCCCTTGCGTGC
CTTGAATTACTTCCACCTGGCTGCAGTACGTGATTCTTGATCCCGAGCTTCGGGTTGGAAGTGGGTGGGA
GAGTTCGAGGCCTTGCGCTTAAGGAGCCCCTTCGCCTCGTGCTTGAGTTGAGGCCTGGCCTGGGCGCTGG
GGCCGCCGCGTGCGAATCTGGTGGCACCTTCGCGCCTGTCTCGCTGCTTTCGATAAGTCTCTAGCCATTT
AAAATTTTTGATGACCTGCTGCGACGCTTTTTTTCTGGCAAGATAGTCTTGTAAATGCGGGCCAAGATCT
GCACACTGGTATTTCGGTTTTTGGGGCCGCGGGCGGCGACGGGGCCCGTGCGTCCCAGCGCACATGTTCG
GCGAGGCGGGGCCTGCGAGCGCGGCCACCGAGAATCGGACGGGGGTAGTCTCAAGCTGGCCGGCCTGCTC
TGGTGCCTGGCCTCGCGCCGCCGTGTATCGCCCCGCCCTGGGCGGCAAGGCTGGCCCGGTCGGCACCAGT
TGCGTGAGCGGAAAGATGGCCGCTTCCCGGCCCTGCTGCAGGGAGCTCAAAATGGAGGACGCGGCGCTCG
GGAGAGCGGGCGGGTGAGTCACCCACACAAAGGAAAAGGGCCTTTCCGTCCTCAGCCGTCGCTTCATGTG
ACTCCACGGAGTACCGGGCGCCGTCCAGGCACCTCGATTAGTTCTCGCGCTTTTGGAGTACGTCGTCTTT
AGGTTGGGGGGAGGGGTTTTATGCGATGGAGTTTCCCCACACTGAGTGGGTGGAGACTGAAGTTAGGCCA
GCTTGGCACTTGATGTAATTCTCCTTGGAATTTGCCCTTTTTGAGTTTGGATCTTGGTTCATTCTCAAGC
CTCAGACAGTGGTTCAAAGTTTTTTTCTTCCATTTCAGGTGTCGTGAGCTAGCCCACCATGACCGAGTAC
AAGCCCACGGTGCGCCTCGCCACCCGCGACGACGTCCCCCGGGCCGTACGCACCCTCGCCGCCGCGTTCG
CCGACTACCCCGCCACGCGCCACACCGTCGACCCGGACCGCCACATCGAGCGGGTCACCGAGCTGCAAGA
ACTCTTCCTCACGCGCGTCGGGCTCGACATCGGCAAGGTGTGGGTCGCGGACGACGGCGCCGCGGTGGCG
GTCTGGACCACGCCGGAGAGCGTCGAAGCGGGGGCGGTGTTCGCCGAGATCGGCCCGCGCATGGCCGAGT
TGAGCGGTTCCCGGCTGGCCGCGCAGCAACAGATGGAAGGCCTCCTGGCGCCGCACCGGCCCAAGGAGCC
CGCGTGGTTCCTGGCCACCGTCGGCGTCTCGCCCGACCACCAGGGCAAGGGTCTGGGCAGCGCCGTCGTG
CTCCCCGGAGTGGAGGCGGCCGAGCGCGCCGGGGTGCCCGCCTTCCTGGAGACCTCCGCGCCCCGCAACC
TCCCCTTCTACGAGCGGCTCGGCTTCACCGTCACCGCCGACGTCGAGGTGCCCGAAGGACCGCGCACCTG
GTGCATGACCCGCAAGCCCGGTGCCGGATCGGGAGAGGGCAGAGGAAGTCTGCTAACATGCGGTGACGTC
GAGGAGAATCCTGGCCCACCGGTCGCCACCATGGTGTCTAAGGGCGAAGAGCTGATTAAGGAGAACATGC
ACATGAAGCTGTACATGGAGGGCACCGTGGACAACCATCACTTCAAGTGCACATCCGAGGGCGAAGGCAA
GCCCTACGAGGGCACCCAGACCATGAGAATCAAGGTGGTCGAGGGCGGCCCTCTCCCCTTCGCCTTCGAC
ATCCTGGCTACTAGCTTCCTCTACGGCAGCAAGACCTTCATCAACCACACCCAGGGCATCCCCGACTTCT
TCAAGCAGTCCTTCCCTGAGGGCTTCACATGGGAGAGAGTCACCACATACGAAGACGGGGGCGTGCTGAC
CGCTACCCAGGACACCAGCCTCCAGGACGGCTGCCTCATCTACAACGTCAAGATCAGAGGGGTGAACTTC
ACATCCAACGGCCCTGTGATGCAGAAGAAAACACTCGGCTGGGAGGCCTTCACCGAGACGCTGTACCCCG
CTGACGGCGGCCTGGAAGGCAGAAACGACATGGCCCTGAAGCTCGTGGGCGGGAGCCATCTGATCGCAAA
CGCCAAGACCACATATAGATCCAAGAAACCCGCTAAGAACCTCAAGATGCCTGGCGTCTACTATGTGGAC
TACAGACTGGAAAGAATCAAGGAGGCCAACAACGAGACCTACGTCGAGCAGCACGAGGTGGCAGTGGCCA
GATACTGCGACCTCCCTAGCAAACTGGGGCACAAGCTTAATTAAGAATTCGTCGAGGGACCTAATAACTT
CGTATAGCATACATTATACGAAGTTATACATGTTTAAGGGTTCCGGTTCCACTAGGTACAATTCGATATC
AAGCTTATCGATAATCAACCTCTGGATTACAAAATTTGTGAAAGATTGACTGGTATTCTTAACTATGTTG
CTCCTTTTACGCTATGTGGATACGCTGCTTTAATGCCTTTGTATCATGCTATTGCTTCCCGTATGGCTTT
CATTTTCTCCTCCTTGTATAAATCCTGGTTGCTGTCTCTTTATGAGGAGTTGTGGCCCGTTGTCAGGCAA
CGTGGCGTGGTGTGCACTGTGTTTGCTGACGCAACCCCCACTGGTTGGGGCATTGCCACCACCTGTCAGC
TCCTTTCCGGGACTTTCGCTTTCCCCCTCCCTATTGCCACGGCGGAACTCATCGCCGCCTGCCTTGCCCG
CTGCTGGACAGGGGCTCGGCTGTTGGGCACTGACAATTCCGTGGTGTTGTCGGGGAAATCATCGTCCTTT
CCTTGGCTGCTCGCCTGTGTTGCCACCTGGATTCTGCGCGGGACGTCCTTCTGCTACGTCCCTTCGGCCC
TCAATCCAGCGGACCTTCCTTCCCGCGGCCTGCTGCCGGCTCTGCGGCCTCTTCCGCGTCTTCGCCTTCG
CCCTCAGACGAGTCGGATCTCCCTTTGGGCCGCCTCCCCGCATCGATACCGTCGACCTCGATCGAGACCT
AGAAAAACATGGAGCAATCACAAGTAGCAATACAGCAGCTACCAATGCTGATTGTGCCTGGCTAGAAGCA
CAAGAGGAGGAGGAGGTGGGTTTTCCAGTCACACCTCAGGTACCTTTAAGACCAATGACTTACAAGGCAG
CTGTAGATCTTAGCCACTTTTTAAAAGAAAAGGGGGGACTGGAAGGGCTAATTCACTCCCAACGAAGACA
AGATATCCTTGATCTGTGGATCTACCACACACAAGGCTACTTCCCTGATTGGCAGAACTACACACCAGGG
CCAGGGATCAGATATCCACTGACCTTTGGATGGTGCTACAAGCTAGTACCAGTTGAGCAAGAGAAGGTAG
AAGAAGCCAATGAAGGAGAGAACACCCGCTTGTTACACCCTGTGAGCCTGCATGGGATGGATGACCCGGA
GAGAGAAGTATTAGAGTGGAGGTTTGACAGCCGCCTAGCATTTCATCACATGGCCCGAGAGCTGCATCCG
GACTGTACTGGGTCTCTCTGGTTAGACCAGATCTGAGCCTGGGAGCTCTCTGGCTAACTAGGGAACCCAC
TGCTTAAGCCTCAATAAAGCTTGCCTTGAGTGCTTCAAGTAGTGTGTGCCCGTCTGTTGTGTGACTCTGG
TAACTAGAGATCCCTCAGACCCTTTTAGTCAGTGTGGAAAATCTCTAGCAGCATGTGAGCAAAAGGCCAG
CAAAAGGCCAGGAACCGTAAAAAGGCCGCGTTGCTGGCGTTTTTCCATAGGCTCCGCCCCCCTGACGAGC
ATCACAAAAATCGACGCTCAAGTCAGAGGTGGCGAAACCCGACAGGACTATAAAGATACCAGGCGTTTCC
CCCTGGAAGCTCCCTCGTGCGCTCTCCTGTTCCGACCCTGCCGCTTACCGGATACCTGTCCGCCTTTCTC
CCTTCGGGAAGCGTGGCGCTTTCTCATAGCTCACGCTGTAGGTATCTCAGTTCGGTGTAGGTCGTTCGCT
CCAAGCTGGGCTGTGTGCACGAACCCCCCGTTCAGCCCGACCGCTGCGCCTTATCCGGTAACTATCGTCT
TGAGTCCAACCCGGTAAGACACGACTTATCGCCACTGGCAGCAGCCACTGGTAACAGGATTAGCAGAGCG
AGGTATGTAGGCGGTGCTACAGAGTTCTTGAAGTGGTGGCCTAACTACGGCTACACTAGAAGAACAGTAT
TTGGTATCTGCGCTCTGCTGAAGCCAGTTACCTTCGGAAAAAGAGTTGGTAGCTCTTGATCCGGCAAACA
AACCACCGCTGGTAGCGGTGGTTTTTTT
